>Addgene plasmid #148374 | pAc5.1B-EGFP-Dmchim4EBP_AB | depositor full sequence | sequence record 290822 | Full Sequence
CTTCAAGGAATTAATTCTATATTCTAAAAACACAAATGATACTTCTAAAAAAAATCATGAATGGCATCAA
CTCTGAATCAAATCTTTGCAGATGCACCTACTTCTCATTTCCACTGTCACATCATTTTTCCAGATCTCGC
TGCCTGTTATGTGGCCCACAAACCAAGACACGTTTTATGGCCATTAAAGCTGGCTGATCGTCGCCAAACA
CCAAATACATATCAATATGTACATTCGAGAAAGAAGCGATCAAAGAAGCGTCTTCGGGCGAGTAGGAGAA
TGCGGAGGAGAAGGAGAACGAGCTGATCTAGTATCTCTCCACAATCCAATGCCAACTGACCAACTGGCCA
TATTCGGAGCAATTTGAAGCCAATTTCCATCGCCTGGCGATCGCTCCATTCTTGGCTATATGTTTTTCAC
CGTTCCCGGGGCCATTTTCAAAGACTCGTCGGTAAGATAAGATTGTGTCACTCGCTGTCTCTCTTCATTT
GTCGAAGAATGCTGAGGAATTTCGCGATGACGTCGGCGAGTATTTTGAAGAATGAGAATAATTTGTATTT
ATACGAAAATCAGTTAGTGGAATTTTCTACAAAAACATGTTATCTATAGATAATTTTGTTGCAAAATATG
TTGACTATGACAAAGATTGTATGTATATACCTTTAATGTATTCTCATTTTCTTATGTATTTATAATGGCA
ATGATGATACTGATGATATTTTAAGATGATGCCAGACCACAGGCTGATTTCTGCGTCTTTTGCCGAACGC
AGTGCATGTGCGGTTGTTGTTTTTTGGAATAGTTTCAATTTTCGGACTGTCCGCTTTGATTTCAGTTTCT
TGGCTTATTCAAAAAGCAAAGTAAAGCCAAAAAAGCGAGATGGCAATACCAAATGCGGCAAAACGGTAGT
GGAAGGAAAGGGGTGCGGGGCAGCGGAAGGAAGGGTGGGGCGGGGCGTGGCGGGGTCTGTGGCTGGGCGC
GACGTCACCGACGTTGGAGCCACTCCTTTGACCATGTGTGCGTGTGTGTATTATTCGTGTCTCGCCACTC
GCCGGTTGTTTTTTTCTTTTTATCTCGCTCTCTCTAGCGCCATCTCGTACGCATGCTCAACGCACCGCAT
GTTGCCGTGTCCTTTATGCGTCATTTTGGCTCGAAATAGGCAATTATTTAAACAAAGATTAGTCAACGAA
AACGCTAAAATAAATAAGTCTACAATATGGTTACTTATTGCCATGTGTGTGCAGCCAACGATAGCAACAA
AAGCAACAACACAGTGGCTTTCCCTCTTTCACTTTTTGTTTGCAAGCGCGTGCGAGCAAGACGGCACGAC
CGGCAAACGCAATTACGCTGACAAAGAGCAGACGAAGTTTTGGCCGAAAAACATCAAGGCGCCTGATACG
AATGCATTTGCAATAACAATTGCGATATTTAATATTGTTTATGAAGCTGTTTGACTTCAAAACACACAAA
AAAAAAAATAAAACAAATTATTTGAAAGAGAATTAGGAATCGGACAGCTTATCGTTACGGGCTAACAGCA
CACCGAGACGAAATAGCTTACCTGACGTCACAGCCTCTGGAAGAACTGCCGCCAAGCAGAGAGAGAGAGA
AAAAGAGGGAGAGCAGCTTAGACCGCATGTGCTTGTGTGTGAGGCGTCTCTCTCTTCGTCTCCTGTTTGC
GCAAACGCATAGACTGCACTGAGAAAATCGATTACCTATTTTTTATGAATGAATATTTGCACTATTACTA
TTCAAAACTATTAAGATAGCAATCACATTCAATAGCCAAATACTATACCACCTGAGCGATGCAACGAAAT
GATCAATTTGAGCAAAAATGCTGCATATTTAGGACGGCATCATTATAGAAATGCTTCTTGCTGTGTACTT
TTCTCTCGTCTGGCAGCTGTTTCGCCGTTATTGTTAAAACCGGCTTAAGTTAGGTGTGTTTTCTACGACT
AGTGATGCCCCTACTAGAAGATGTGTGTTGCACAAATGTCCCTGAATAACCAATTTGAAGTGCAGATAGC
AGTAAACGTAAGCTAATATGAATATTATTTAACTGTAATGTTTTAATATCGCTGGACATTACTAATAAAC
CCACTATAAACACATGTACATATGTATGTTTTGGCATACAATGAGTAGTTGGGGAAAAAATGTGTAAAAG
CACCGTGACCATCACAGCATAAAGATAACCAGCTGAAGTATCGAATATGAGTAACCCCCAAATTGAATCA
CATGCCGCAACTGATAGGACCCATGGAAGTACACTCTTCATGGCGATATACAAGACACACACAAGCACGA
ACACCCAGTTGCGGAGGAAATTCTCCGTAAATGAAAACCCAATCGGCGAACAATTCATACCCATATATGG
TAAAAGTTTTGAACGCGACTTGAGAGCGGAGAGCATTGCGGCTGATAAGGTTTTAGCGCTAAGCGGGCTT
TATAAAACGGGCTGCGGGACCAGTTTTCATATCACTACCGTTTGAGTTCTTGTGCTGTGTGGATACTCCT
CCCGACACAAAGCCGCTCCATCAGCCAGCAGTCGTCTAATCCAGAGACCCCGGATCGGGGTACCAACATG
GTGAGCAAGGGCGAGGAGCTGTTCACCGGGGTGGTGCCCATCCTGGTCGAGCTGGACGGCGACGTAAACG
GCCACAAGTTCAGCGTGTCCGGCGAGGGCGAGGGCGATGCCACCTACGGCAAGCTGACCCTGAAGTTCAT
CTGCACCACCGGCAAGCTGCCCGTGCCCTGGCCCACCCTCGTGACCACCCTGACCTACGGCGTGCAGTGC
TTCAGCCGCTACCCCGACCACATGAAGCAGCACGACTTCTTCAAGTCCGCCATGCCCGAAGGCTACGTCC
AGGAGCGCACCATCTTCTTCAAGGACGACGGCAACTACAAGACCCGCGCCGAGGTGAAGTTCGAGGGCGA
CACCCTGGTGAACCGCATCGAGCTGAAGGGCATCGACTTCAAGGAGGACGGCAACATCCTGGGGCACAAG
CTGGAGTACAACTACAACAGCCACAACGTCTATATCATGGCCGACAAGCAGAAGAACGGCATCAAGGTGA
ACTTCAAGATCCGCCACAACATCGAGGACGGCAGCGTGCAGCTCGCCGACCACTACCAGCAGAACACCCC
CATCGGCGACGGCCCCGTGCTGCTGCCCGACAACCACTACCTGAGCACCCAGTCCGCCCTGAGCAAAGAC
CCCAACGAGAAGCGCGATCACATGGTCCTGCTGGAGTTCGTGACCGCCGCCGGGATCACTCTCGGCATGG
ACGAGCTGTACAAGCCAAGCTTGAATTCTGCAGATATCAGGTACTCGAAAGTAGACCTGTTAGCTCTAAG
ATATTCCCCATTGAGCCAAACTCCGCCGGGAATTGAGTTGGAGGGAAGGCTTCGCCGCATGAATATTTGG
CGCACCTAACTCGAGTCTAGAGGGCCCGCGGTTCGAAGGTAAGCCTATCCCTAACCCTCTCCTCGGTCTC
GATTCTACGCGTACCGGTCATCATCACCATCACCATTGAGTTTAAACCCGCTGATCAGCCTCGACTGTGC
CTTCTAAGGCCTGAGCTCGCTGATCAGCCTCGATCGAGGATCCAGACATGATAAGATACATTGATGAGTT
TGGACAAACCACAACTAGAATGCAGTGAAAAAAATGCTTTATTTGTGAAATTTGTGATGCTATTGCTTTA
TTTGTAACCATTATAAGCTGCAATAAACAAGTTAACAACAACAATTGCATTCATTTTATGTTTCAGGTTC
AGGGGGAGGTGTGGGAGGTTTTTTAAAGCAAGTAAAACCTCTACAAATGTGGTATGGCTGATTATGATCA
GTCGACCGATGCCCTTGAGAGCCTTCAACCCAGTCAGCTCCTTCCGGTGGGCGCGGGGCATGACTATCGT
CGCCGCACTTATGACTGTCTTCTTTATCATGCAACTCGTAGGACAGGTGCCGGCAGCGCTCTGGGTCATT
TTCGGCGAGGACCGCTTTCGCTGGAGCGCGACGATGATCGGCCTGTCGCTTGCGGTATTCGGAATCTTGC
ACGCCCTCGCTCAAGCCTTCGTCACTGGTCCCGCCACCAAACGTTTCGGCGAGAAGCAGGCCATTATCGC
CGGCATGGCGGCCGACGCGCTGGGCTACGTCTTGCTGGCGTTCGCGACGCGAGGCTGGATGGCCTTCCCC
ATTATGATTCTTCTCGCTTCCGGCGGCATCGGGATGCCCGCGTTGCAGGCCATGCTGTCCAGGCAGGTAG
ATGACGACCATCAGGGACAGCTTCAAGGATCGCTCGCGGCTCTTACCAGCCAGCAAAAGGCCAGGAACCG
TAAAAAGGCCGCGTTGCTGGCGTTTTTCCATAGGCTCCGCCCCCCTGACGAGCATCACAAAAATCGACGC
TCAAGTCAGAGGTGGCGAAACCCGACAGGACTATAAAGATACCAGGCGTTTCCCCCTGGAAGCTCCCTCG
TGCGCTCTCCTGTTCCGACCCTGCCGCTTACCGGATACCTGTCCGCCTTTCTCCCTTCGGGAAGCGTGGC
GCTTTCTCAATGCTCACGCTGTAGGTATCTCAGTTCGGTGTAGGTCGTTCGCTCCAAGCTGGGCTGTGTG
CACGAACCCCCCGTTCAGCCCGACCGCTGCGCCTTATCCGGTAACTATCGTCTTGAGTCCAACCCGGTAA
GACACGACTTATCGCCACTGGCAGCAGCCACTGGTAACAGGATTAGCAGAGCGAGGTATGTAGGCGGTGC
TACAGAGTTCTTGAAGTGGTGGCCTAACTACGGCTACACTAGAAGGACAGTATTTGGTATCTGCGCTCTG
CTGAAGCCAGTTACCTTCGGAAAAAGAGTTGGTAGCTCTTGATCCGGCAAACAAACCACCGCTGGTAGCG
GTGGTTTTTTTGTTTGCAAGCAGCAGATTACGCGCAGAAAAAAAGGATCTCAAGAAGATCCTTTGATCTT
TTCTACGGGGTCTGACGCTCAGTGGAACGAAAACTCACGTTAAGGGATTTTGGTCATGAGATTATCAAAA
AGGATCTTCACCTAGATCCTTTTAAATTAAAAATGAAGTTTTAAATCAATCTAAAGTATATATGAGTAAA
CTTGGTCTGACAGTTACCAATGCTTAATCAGTGAGGCACCTATCTCAGCGATCTGTCTATTTCGTTCATC
CATAGTTGCCTGACTCCCCGTCGTGTAGATAACTACGATACGGGAGGGCTTACCATCTGGCCCCAGTGCT
GCAATGATACCGCGAGACCCACGCTCACCGGCTCCAGATTTATCAGCAATAAACCAGCCAGCCGGAAGGG
CCGAGCGCAGAAGTGGTCCTGCAACTTTATCCGCCTCCATCCAGTCTATTAATTGTTGCCGGGAAGCTAG
AGTAAGTAGTTCGCCAGTTAATAGTTTGCGCAACGTTGTTGCCATTGCTGCAGGCATCGTGGTGTCACGC
TCGTCGTTTGGTATGGCTTCATTCAGCTCCGGTTCCCAACGATCAAGGCGAGTTACATGATCCCCCATGT
TGTGCAAAAAAGCGGTTAGCTCCTTCGGTCCTCCGATCGTTGTCAGAAGTAAGTTGGCCGCAGTGTTATC
ACTCATGGTTATGGCAGCACTGCATAATTCTCTTACTGTCATGCCATCCGTAAGATGCTTTTCTGTGACT
GGTGAGTACTCAACCAAGTCATTCTGAGAATAGTGTATGCGGCGACCGAGTTGCTCTTGCCCGGCGTCAA
CACGGGATAATACCGCGCCACATAGCAGAACTTTAAAAGTGCTCATCATTGGAAAACGTTCTTCGGGGCG
AAAACTCTCAAGGATCTTACCGCTGTTGAGATCCAGTTCGATGTAACCCACTCGTGCACCCAACTGATCT
TCAGCATCTTTTACTTTCACCAGCGTTTCTGGGTGAGCAAAAACAGGAAGGCAAAATGCCGCAAAAAAGG
GAATAAGGGCGACACGGAAATGTTGAATACTCATACTCTTCCTTTTTCAATATTATTGAAGCATTTATCA
GGGTTATTGTCTCATGAGCGGATACATATTTGAATGTATTTAGAAAAATAAACAAATAGGGGTTCCGCGC
ACATTTCCCCGAAAAGTGCCACCTGACGTCTAAGAAACCATTATTATCATGACATTAACCTATAAAAATA
GGCGTATCACGAGGCCCTTTCGT
Features (pLannotate 1.2.2; 9 found; start..end, strand, type, name):
     56..2568    +  promoter       Ac5 promoter: Drosophila melanogaster actin 5C promoter
   2588..3304    +  CDS            EGFP: EGFP is a basic (constitutively fluorescent) green fluorescent protein published in 1996, derived from Aequorea victoria. It is reported to be a rapidly-maturing weak dimer with moderate acid sensitivity.
   3468..3509    +  CDS            V5 tag: epitope tag from simian virus 5
   3609..3743    -  polyA_signal   SV40 poly(A) signal: SV40 polyadenylation signal
   3766..3850    -  CDS            large T antigen (fragment): large T antigen from SV40 (simian virus 40)
   3851..4321    +  CDS            TcR (fragment): tetracycline efflux protein; tet; confers resistance to tetracycline
   4365..4953    -  rep_origin     ori: high-copy-number ColE1/pMB1/pBR322/pUC origin of replication
   5124..5984    -  CDS            AmpR: β-lactamase; bla; confers resistance to ampicillin, carbenicillin, and related antibiotics
   5985..6089    -  promoter       AmpR promoter: bla
