[The description below was written by a language model from this plasmid's Addgene catalogue record and pLannotate feature annotations shown in this document.]
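Description:
pAc5.1B-EGFP-Dmchim4EBP_AB is an insect cell expression plasmid of about 6.2 kb for producing an EGFP-tagged Drosophila melanogaster 4E-BP variant. The catalogue lists the backbone as unknown, but the name and the annotated parts are consistent with a pAc5.1-type vector. The Drosophila actin 5C (Ac5) promoter gives strong constitutive transcription in fly cell lines. It is followed by an EGFP coding sequence, a short unannotated stretch of roughly 160 nt, a V5 epitope tag sequence and an SV40 polyadenylation signal.

The Dmchim4EBP insert is not annotated in the feature table. It presumably lies in the gap between EGFP and the V5 tag, which would make it a C-terminal fusion to EGFP. Whether the V5 tag is read in frame or is cut off by a stop codon cannot be determined from the record. The "chim" in the name suggests a chimeric 4E-BP, but its composition and the meaning of the "_AB" suffix are not stated.

In bacteria the plasmid is maintained through a ColE1/pUC-type origin and selected with ampicillin via β-lactamase expressed from its own promoter. The catalogue describes it as low copy, although the annotation tool classes the origin as high copy. Short fragments of SV40 large T antigen and of a tetracycline resistance gene are also detected, and these appear to be non-functional backbone remnants. No selectable marker for insect cells is annotated, which points to transient transfection.

The stated purpose is simply insect expression of Dmchim4EBP. The associated work concerns how 4E-BP translational inhibitors bind the cap-binding protein eIF4E, so the EGFP fusion would suit detection or pull-down of the protein in such interaction studies.
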