Addgene plasmid #148374: pAc5.1B-EGFP-Dmchim4EBP_AB
Purpose: Insect Expression of Dmchim4EBP
Depositing lab: Elisa Izaurralde. Depositing organization: Max Planck Institute for Developmental Biology. Publication: Molecular architecture of 4E-BP translational inhibitors bound to eIF4E. Peter D, Igreja C, Weber R, Wohlbold L, Weiler C, Ebertsch L, Weichenrieder O, Izaurralde E. Mol Cell. 2015 Mar 19;57(6):1074-87. doi: 10.1016/j.molcel.2015.01.017. Epub 2015 Feb 19. PubMed 25702871.
Backbone
  Vector backbone: Unknown
  Vector type: Insect Expression
Growth in bacteria
  Bacterial resistance: Ampicillin, 100 μg/mL
  Growth temperature: 37°C
  Growth strain: DH5alpha
  Copy number: Low Copy
Gene/Insert
  Gene/Insert name: Dmchim4EBP
  Species: D. melanogaster (fly)
  Cloning method: Unknown
Terms and licenses: Academic/Nonprofit Terms; Industry Terms: Not Available to Industry
Depositor comments: Plasmids from this collection were made available to the research community and donated after the lab closed. Please note that the sequence provided by the depositing laboratory may be theoretical/predicted or based on Sanger sequencing results. There may be discrepancies between sequencing results obtained by Addgene and the depositor sequence. If an Addgene verified sequence is not available, please contact before placing your order to request that our lab fully sequence the plasmid.
How to cite: pAc5.1B-EGFP-Dmchim4EBP_AB was a gift from Elisa Izaurralde (Addgene plasmid # 148374 ; http://n2t.net/addgene:148374 ; RRID:Addgene_148374)
